Addgene plasmid #135209: pME DN-E-cadherin
Purpose: Dominate Negative zebrafish e-cadherin label
Depositing lab: David Tobin. Depositing organization: Duke University. Publication: Macrophage Epithelial Reprogramming Underlies Mycobacterial Granuloma Formation and Promotes Infection. Cronan MR, Beerman RW, Rosenberg AF, Saelens JW, Johnson MG, Oehlers SH, Sisk DM, Jurcic Smith KL, Medvitz NA, Miller SE, Trinh LA, Fraser SE, Madden JF, Turner J, Stout JE, Lee S, Tobin DM. Immunity. 2016 Oct 18;45(4):861-876. doi: 10.1016/j.immuni.2016.09.014. PubMed 27760340.
Backbone
  Vector backbone: pDONR 221
  Vector type: Synthetic Biology
Growth in bacteria
  Bacterial resistance: Kanamycin, 50 μg/mL
  Growth temperature: 37°C
  Growth strain: DH5alpha
  Copy number: High Copy
Gene/Insert
  Gene/Insert name: CDH1
  Species: D. rerio (zebrafish)
  Cloning method: Gateway Cloning
Terms and licenses: Academic/Nonprofit Terms; Industry Terms: Not Available to Industry
How to cite: pME DN-E-cadherin was a gift from David Tobin (Addgene plasmid # 135209 ; http://n2t.net/addgene:135209 ; RRID:Addgene_135209)
