[The description below was written by a language model from this plasmid's Addgene catalogue record and pLannotate feature annotations shown in this document.]
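Description:
pME DN-E-cadherin is a Gateway middle entry clone built in the pDONR 221 backbone, carrying a dominant-negative form of zebrafish (D. rerio) E-cadherin (CDH1). At about 3 kb it is a compact bacterial plasmid, maintained at high copy through a ColE1/pUC-type origin and selected with kanamycin via an aminoglycoside phosphotransferase gene. The rrnB T1 and T2 terminators upstream of the cloning site are standard pDONR elements that shield the insert from read-through transcription. The short lacZα and lacI fragments and the T7 promoter flanking the cassette are backbone remnants rather than functional expression parts.

The insert sits between attL1 and attL2 sites, so it can be transferred by an LR recombination reaction into a destination vector. The "pME" naming is consistent with multisite Gateway assembly, in which a middle entry is combined with separate promoter and 3' entry clones. The entry clone has no eukaryotic promoter or polyadenylation signal of its own, so expression depends on the elements supplied in the final assembly. The annotated coding segment is only about 430 bp, and the annotation tool matched it by homology to a fragment of mouse P-cadherin (Cdh3). This most likely reflects conservation among classical cadherins rather than a mouse origin. The small size indicates a truncated cadherin rather than the full-length protein, but the record does not state which region is retained or how the dominant-negative effect is achieved. No tag or reporter is annotated.

The associated publication concerns epithelial reprogramming of macrophages during mycobacterial granuloma formation. This suggests the construct is used to build transgenes that disrupt E-cadherin-dependent adhesion in zebrafish.
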