Features (pLannotate 1.2.2; 10 found; start..end, strand, type, name):
     73..100     -  terminator     rrnB T2 terminator: transcription terminator T2 from the E. coli rrnB gene
    232..275     +  terminator     rrnB T1 terminator: Escherichia coli rrnB; transcription terminator T1 from the E. coli rrnB gene
    322..358     -  CDS            lacZα (fragment): LacZα fragment of β-galactosidase; lacZ fragment
    374..473     +  protein_bind   attL1: mutant version of attL; recombination site for the Gateway® LR reaction LR Clonase™
    545..976     +  CDS            Cdh3 (fragment): CADH3_MOUSE - Also known as Cdhp. Experimental evidence at protein level: Swiss-Prot protein existence level 1. Cadherins are calcium-dependent cell adhesion proteins. They preferentially interact with themselves in a homophilic manner in connecting cells; cadherins may thus contribute to the sorting of heterogeneous cell types. From Mus musculus (Mouse).
    975..1074    -  protein_bind   attL2: mutant version of attL; recombination site for the Gateway® LR reaction LR Clonase™
   1092..1110    -  promoter       T7 promoter: promoter for bacteriophage T7 RNA polymerase
   1244..2053    +  CDS            KanR: aminoglycoside phosphotransferase; aph(3')-Ia; confers resistance to kanamycin in bacteria or G418 (Geneticin®) in eukaryotes
   2200..2788    +  rep_origin     ori: high-copy-number ColE1/pMB1/pBR322/pUC origin of replication
   2971..18      +  CDS            lacI (fragment) (across the origin): lac repressor; lacI; The lac repressor binds to the lac operator to inhibit transcription in E. coli. This inhibition can be relieved by adding lactose or isopropyl-β-D-thiogalactopyranoside (IPTG).
>Addgene plasmid #135209 | pME DN-E-cadherin | addgene full sequence | sequence record 267025 | Addgene NGS Result
CTGGAAAGCGGGCAGTGAGCGCAACGCAATTAATACGCGTACCGCTAGCCAGGAAGAGTTTGTAGAAACG
CAAAAAGGCCATCCGTCAGGATGGCCTTCTGCTTAGTTTGATGCCTGGCAGTTTATGGCGGGCGTCCTGC
CCGCCACCCTCCGGGCCGTTGCTTCACAACGTTCAAATCCGCTCCCGGCGGATTTGTCCTACTCAGGAGA
GCGTTCACCGACAAACAACAGATAAAACGAAAGGCCCAGTCTTCCGACTGAGCCTTTCGTTTTATTTGAT
GCCTGGCAGTTCCCTACTCTCGCGTTAACGCTAGCATGGATGTTTTCCCAGTCACGACGTTGTAAAACGA
CGGCCAGTCTTAAGCTCGGGCCCCAAATAATGATTTTATTTTGACTGATAGTGACCTGTTCGTTGCAACA
AATTGATGAGCAATGCTTTTTTATAATGCCAACTTTGTACAAAAAAGCAGGCTGGACCATGGGAAGCTCT
AAGAGCAAGCCTAAAGACCCAAGCCAGAGAAGACGGAGGAAAAGCAACTCCAAAAAAGAACCGCTCCTTC
CAGAAGATGATGTACGGGACAACATCTACTATTATGATGAGGAAGGCGGTGGAGAAGATGATCAGGACTT
TGATTTGAGTGTCCTGCACAGAGGCCTGGACAACAGACCAGAAGTGTTCAGGAATGATGTGGCGCCCACT
TTCATGCCTGCACCTCAGTACAGACCTCGACCGGCCAACCCTGAGGAGATCGGCACATTCATTGATGATA
ACCTGAAGGCTGCAGATAACGACCCCACAGCTCCTCCCTACGACTCTCTGCTGGTGTTTGACTATGAAGG
AGGAGGATCAGACGCAGGTTCACTCAGCTCCCTCAACACTTCCAGCTCAGGAAACGACCAAGACTATGAC
TTCCTCAATGAGTGGGGCCCACGCTTCAAGAAGCTAGCGGACATGTATGGAGGAGGAGAGGATAACCCAG
CTTTCTTGTACAAAGTTGGCATTATAAGAAAGCATTGCTTATCAATTTGTTGCAACGAACAGGTCACTAT
CAGTCAAAATAAAATCATTATTTGCCATCCAGCTGATATCCCCTATAGTGAGTCGTATTACATGGTCATA
GCTGTTTCCTGGCAGCTCTGGCCCGTGTCTCAAAATCTCTGATGTTACATTGCACAAGATAAAAATATAT
CATCATGAACAATAAAACTGTCTGCTTACATAAACAGTAATACAAGGGGTGTTATGAGCCATATTCAACG
GGAAACGTCGAGGCCGCGATTAAATTCCAACATGGATGCTGATTTATATGGGTATAAATGGGCTCGCGAT
AATGTCGGGCAATCAGGTGCGACAATCTATCGCTTGTATGGGAAGCCCGATGCGCCAGAGTTGTTTCTGA
AACATGGCAAAGGTAGCGTTGCCAATGATGTTACAGATGAGATGGTCAGACTAAACTGGCTGACGGAATT
TATGCCTCTTCCGACCATCAAGCATTTTATCCGTACTCCTGATGATGCATGGTTACTCACCACTGCGATC
CCCGGAAAAACAGCATTCCAGGTATTAGAAGAATATCCTGATTCAGGTGAAAATATTGTTGATGCGCTGG
CAGTGTTCCTGCGCCGGTTGCATTCGATTCCTGTTTGTAATTGTCCTTTTAACAGCGATCGCGTATTTCG
TCTCGCTCAGGCGCAATCACGAATGAATAACGGTTTGGTTGATGCGAGTGATTTTGATGACGAGCGTAAT
GGCTGGCCTGTTGAACAAGTCTGGAAAGAAATGCATAAACTTTTGCCATTCTCACCGGATTCAGTCGTCA
CTCATGGTGATTTCTCACTTGATAACCTTATTTTTGACGAGGGGAAATTAATAGGTTGTATTGATGTTGG
ACGAGTCGGAATCGCAGACCGATACCAGGATCTTGCCATCCTATGGAACTGCCTCGGTGAGTTTTCTCCT
TCATTACAGAAACGGCTTTTTCAAAAATATGGTATTGATAATCCTGATATGAATAAATTGCAGTTTCATT
TGATGCTCGATGAGTTTTTCTAATCAGAATTGGTTAATTGGTTGTAACACTGGCAGAGCATTACGCTGAC
TTGACGGGACGGCGCAAGCTCATGACCAAAATCCCTTAACGTGAGTTACGCGTCGTTCCACTGAGCGTCA
GACCCCGTAGAAAAGATCAAAGGATCTTCTTGAGATCCTTTTTTTCTGCGCGTAATCTGCTGCTTGCAAA
CAAAAAAACCACCGCTACCAGCGGTGGTTTGTTTGCCGGATCAAGAGCTACCAACTCTTTTTCCGAAGGT
AACTGGCTTCAGCAGAGCGCAGATACCAAATACTGTTCTTCTAGTGTAGCCGTAGTTAGGCCACCACTTC
AAGAACTCTGTAGCACCGCCTACATACCTCGCTCTGCTAATCCTGTTACCAGTGGCTGCTGCCAGTGGCG
ATAAGTCGTGTCTTACCGGGTTGGACTCAAGACGATAGTTACCGGATAAGGCGCAGCGGTCGGGCTGAAC
GGGGGGTTCGTGCACACAGCCCAGCTTGGAGCGAACGACCTACACCGAACTGAGATACCTACAGCGTGAG
CTATGAGAAAGCGCCACGCTTCCCGAAGGGAGAAAGGCGGACAGGTATCCGGTAAGCGGCAGGGTCGGAA
CAGGAGAGCGCACGAGGGAGCTTCCAGGGGGAAACGCCTGGTATCTTTATAGTCCTGTCGGGTTTCGCCA
CCTCTGACTTGAGCGTCGATTTTTGTGATGCTCGTCAGGGGGGCGGAGCCTATGGAAAAACGCCAGCAAC
GCGGCCTTTTTACGGTTCCTGGCCTTTTGCTGGCCTTTTGCTCACATGTTCTTTCCTGCGTTATCCCCTG
ATTCTGTGGATAACCGTATTACCGCCTTTGAGTGAGCTGATACCGCTCGCCGCAGCCGAACGACCGAGCG
CAGCGAGTCAGTGAGCGAGGAAGCGGAAGAGCGCCCAATACGCAAACCGCCTCTCCCCGCGCGTTGGCCG
ATTCATTAATGCAGCTGGCACGACAGGTTTCCCGA
