>Addgene plasmid #135209 | pME DN-E-cadherin | depositor partial sequence | sequence record 260141 | myristolyated E-cadherin intracellular domain
ATGGGAAGCTCTAAGAGCAAGCCTAAAGACCCAAGCCAGAGAAGACGGAGGAAAAGCAACTCCAAAAAAG
AACCGCTCCTTCCAGAAGATGATGTACGGGACAACATCTACTATTATGATGAGGAAGGCGGTGGAGAAGA
TGATCAGGACTTTGATTTGAGTGTCCTGCACAGAGGCCTGGACAACAGACCAGAAGTGTTCAGGAATGAT
GTGGCGCCCACTTTCATGCCTGCACCTCAGTACAGACCTCGACCGGCCAACCCTGAGGAGATCGGCACAT
TCATTGATGATAACCTGAAGGCTGCAGATAACGACCCCACAGCTCCTCCCTACGACTCTCTGCTGGTGTT
TGACTATGAAGGAGGAGGATCAGACGCAGGTTCACTCAGCTCCCTCAACACTTCCAGCTCAGGAAACGAC
CAAGACTATGACTTCCTCAATGAGTGGGGCCCACGCTTCAAGAAGCTAGCGGACATGTATGGAGGAGGAG
AGGAT
